>Addgene plasmid #240027 | pACEBac1-eIF3d-HA | addgene full sequence | sequence record 494343 | Addgene NGS Result
ATAACTTCGTATAGCATACATTATACGAAGTTATCTGTAACTATAACGGTCCTAAGGTAGCGAGTTTAAA
CACTAGTATCGATTCGCGACCTACTCCGGAATATTAATAGATCATGGAGATAATTAAAATGATAACCATC
TCGCAAATAAATAAGTATTTTACTGTTTTCGTAACAGTTTTGTAATAAAAAAACCTATAAATATTCCGGA
TTATTCATACCGTCCCACCATCGGGCGCGGATCCCTCGAGTCAACATGGCTAAGTTCATGACTCCAGTGA
TCCAAGACAACCCTTCTGGTTGGGGTCCTTGTGCTGTGCCTGAACAGTTTAGAGACATGCCCTACCAACC
ATTCTCCAAGGGTGATAGGCTCGGTAAAGTCGCAGATTGGACTGGAGCCACCTACCAAGACAAGAGATAC
ACCAACAAGTACAGCTCCCAGTTTGGAGGAGGAAGCCAGTACGCTTACTTTCATGAGGAGGACGAATCCT
CTTTCCAGCTCGTCGATACTGCCAGGACACAGAAGACCGCTTACCAACGCAACAGGATGAGGTTTGCCCA
GCGCAATCTCAGGAGAGACAAGGACAGGAGGAACATGCTGCAATTCAACCTCCAGATCCTCCCTAAGAGC
GCTAAACAGAAAGAGAGAGAGAGGATCAGGCTGCAGAAGAAGTTCCAGAAACAGTTTGGAGTGAGGCAGA
AATGGGATCAGAAGTCCCAGAAGCCAAGGGATTCCTCCGTTGAGGTCCGCAGCGATTGGGAGGTTAAGGA
AGAAATGGACTTCCCTCAGCTGATGAAGATGAGATACCTGGAAGTGTCCGAACCACAAGACATCGAGTGT
TGTGGTGCTCTGGAGTACTACGATAAGGCCTTCGACAGGATTACTACTCGCTCCGAGAAGCCACTGCGCT
CCATCAAGAGAATCTTCCACACTGTGACAACAACTGACGACCCAGTCATTCGCAAGCTGGCTAAGACTCA
AGGAAACGTCTTCGCTACTGATGCTATCCTGGCCACTCTGATGAGCTGCACCAGGTCTGTCTATTCCTGG
GACATTGTGGTGCAGAGAGTGGGATCTAAACTGTTCTTCGATAAGAGGGACAATTCCGATTTCGATCTCC
TGACCGTCTCCGAGACTGCCAACGAACCACCTCAAGATGAAGGCAACAGCTTCAACAGCCCACGCAATCT
GGCTATGGAGGCTACTTACATCAACCACAACTTCTCCCAACAGTGTCTCCGCATGGGTAAGGAGAGGTAC
AACTTTCCAAATCCCAATCCTTTCGTTGAAGACGATATGGACAAGAACGAGATCGCCTCCGTTGCTTATC
GCTATAGACGCTGGAAGCTGGGAGACGACATTGACCTGATCGTTAGGTGCGAACATGACGGAGTGATGAC
AGGTGCAAACGGTGAGGTTAGCTTCATCAACATCAAGACACTGAACGAGTGGGATTCTAGGCACTGCAAT
GGTGTGGACTGGAGACAGAAACTCGATAGCCAGAGAGGTGCTGTTATCGCTACAGAGCTGAAGAACAACT
CCTACAAACTGGCTCGCTGGACTTGTTGTGCTCTGCTCGCTGGAAGCGAATACCTGAAGCTGGGTTATGT
TTCTCGCTACCATGTGAAGGATAGCAGCAGACATGTGATCCTCGGCACCCAGCAGTTCAAGCCTAACGAG
TTCGCCAGCCAGATCAACCTCAGCGTCGAGAACGCTTGGGGTATCCTGAGATGCGTTATCGACATCTGCA
TGAAACTCGAAGAAGGCAAGTACCTGATCCTGAAAGATCCAAACAAACAGGTGATTAGGGTGTACTCTCT
CCCAGACGGCACCTTCTCTTCCGATGAGGACGAAGAGGAGGAAGAAGAAGAGGAAGAAGAGGAGGAGGAA
GAGGAGACAGGCTCCTCCTACCCTTATGACGTCCCTGATTACGCCTAAGGTACCTCTAGAGCCTGCAGTC
TCGACAAGCTTGTCGAGAAGTACTAGAGGATCATAATCAGCCATACCACATTTGTAGAGGTTTTACTTGC
TTTAAAAAACCTCCCACACCTCCCCCTGAACCTGAAACATAAAATGAATGCAATTGTTGTTGTTAACTTG
TTTATTGCAGCTTATAATGGTTACAAATAAAGCAATAGCATCACAAATTTCACAAATAAAGCATTTTTTT
CACTGCATTCTAGTTGTGGTTTGTCCAAACTCATCAATGTATCTTATCATGTCTGGATCTGATCACTGCT
TGAGCCTAGAAGATCCGGCTGCTAACAAAGCCCGAAAGGAAGCTGAGTTGGCTGCTGCCACCGCTGAGCA
ATAACTATCATAACCCCTAGGGTATACCCATCTAATTGGAACCAGATAAGTGAAATCTAGTTCCAAACTA
TTTTGTCATTTTTAATTTTCGTATTAGCTTACGACGCTACACCCAGTTCCCATCTATTTTGTCACTCTTC
CCTAAATAATCCTTAAAAACTCCATTTCCACCCCTCCCAGTTCCCAACTATTTTGTCCGCCCACAACCGG
TTGACTTGGGTCAACTGTCAGACCAAGTTTACTCATATATACTTTAGATTGATTTAAAACTTCATTTTTA
ATTTAAAAGGATCTAGGTGAAGATCCTTTTTGATAATCTCATGACCAAAATCCCTTAACGTGAGTTTTCG
TTCCACTGAGCGTCAGACCCCGTAGAAAAGATCAAAGGATCTTCTTGAGATCCTTTTTTTCTGCGCGTAA
TCTGCTGCTTGCAAACAAAAAAACCACCGCTACCAGCGGTGGTTTGTTTGCCGGATCAAGAGCTACCAAC
TCTTTTTCCGAAGGTAACTGGCTTCAGCAGAGCGCAGATACCAAATACTGTTCTTCTAGTGTAGCCGTAG
TTAGGCCACCACTTCAAGAACTCTGTAGCACCGCCTACATACCTCGCTCTGCTAATCCTGTTACCAGTGG
CTGCTGCCAGTGGCGATAAGTCGTGTCTTACCGGGTTGGACTCAAGACGATAGTTACCGGATAAGGCGCA
GCGGTCGGGCTGAACGGGGGGTTCGTGCACACAGCCCAGCTTGGAGCGAACGACCTACACCGAACTGAGA
TACCTACAGCGTGAGCTATGAGAAAGCGCCACGCTTCCCGAAGGGAGAAAGGCGGACAGGTATCCGGTAA
GCGGCAGGGTCGGAACAGGAGAGCGCACGAGGGAGCTTCCAGGGGGAAACGCCTGGTATCTTTATAGTCC
TGTCGGGTTTCGCCACCTCTGACTTGAGCGTCGATTTTTGTGATGCTCGTCAGGGGGGCGGAGCCTATGG
AAAAACGCCAGCAACGCGGCCTTTTTACGGTTCCTGGCCTTTTGCTGGCCTTTTGCTCACATGTTCTTTC
CTGCGTTATCCCCTGATTGACTTGGGTCGCTCTTCCTGTGGATGCGCAGATGCCCTGCGTAAGCGGGTGT
GGGCGGACAATAAAGTCTTAAACTGAACAAAATAGATCTAAACTATGACAATAAAGTCTTAAACTAGACA
GAATAGTTGTAAACTGAAATCAGTCCAGTTATGCTGTGAAAAAGCATACTGGACTTTTGTTATGGCTAAA
GCAAACTCTTCATTTTCTGAAGTGCAAATTGCCCGTCGTATTAAAGAGGGGCGTGGCCAAGGGCATGTAA
AGACTATATTCGCGGCGTTGTGACAATTTACCGAACAACTCCGCGGCCGGGAAGCCGATCTCGGCTTGAA
CGAATTGTTAGGTGGCGGTACTTGGGTCGATATCAAAGTGCATCACTTCTTCCCGTATGCCCAACTTTGT
ATAGAGAGCCACTGCGGGATCGTCACCGTAATCTGCTTGCACGTAGATCACATAAGCACCAAGCGCGTTG
GCCTCATGCTTGAGGAGATTGATGAGCGCGGTGGCAATGCCCTGCCTCCGGTGCTCGCCGGAGACTGCGA
GATCATAGATATAGATCTCACTACGCGGCTGCTCAAACTTGGGCAGAACGTAAGCCGCGAGAGCGCCAAC
AACCGCTTCTTGGTCGAAGGCAGCAAGCGCGATGAATGTCTTACTACGGAGCAAGTTCCCGAGGTAATCG
GAGTCCGGCTGATGTTGGGAGTAGGTGGCTACGTCTCCGAACTCACGACCGAAAAGATCAAGAGCAGCCC
GCATGGATTTGACTTGGTCAGGGCCGAGCCTACATGTGCGAATGATGCCCATACTTGAGCCACCTAACTT
TGTTTTAGGGCGACTGCCCTGCTGCGTAACATCGTTGCTGCTGCGTAACATCGTTGCTGCTCCATAACAT
CAAACATCGACCCACGGCGTAACGCGCTTGCTGCTTGGATGCCCGAGGCATAGACTGTACAAAAAAACAG
TCATAACAAGCCATGAAAACCGCCACTGCGCCGTTACCACCGCTGCGTTCGGTCAAGGTTCTGGACCAGT
TGCGTGAGCGCATACGCTACTTGCATTACAGTTTACGAACCGAACAGGCTTATGTCAACTGGGTTCGTGC
CTTCATCCGTTTCCACGGTGTGCGTCACCCGGCAACCTTGGGCAGCAGCGAAGTCGCC
Features (pLannotate 1.2.2; 11 found; start..end, strand, type, name):
      1..34      +  protein_bind   loxP: Cre-mediated recombination occurs in the 8-bp core sequence (GCATACAT). Cre recombinase
    111..202     +  promoter       polyhedrin promoter: polh from Autographa californica; promoter for the baculovirus polyhedrin gene
    256..1848    +  CDS            EIF3D: EIF3D_HUMAN - Also known as EIF3S7 From Homo sapiens (Human).
   1989..2072    +  CDS            large T antigen (fragment): large T antigen from SV40 (simian virus 40)
   2095..2229    +  polyA_signal   SV40 poly(A) signal: SV40 polyadenylation signal
   2258..2307    +  CDS            SET1 (fragment): solubility-enhancement tag derived from T7 phage gene 10B
   2350..2515    -  mobile_element Tn7L: mini-Tn7 element (left end of the Tn7 transposon) Tn7
   2705..3293    +  rep_origin     ori: high-copy-number ColE1/pMB1/pBR322/pUC origin of replication
   3428..3651    -  mobile_element Tn7R: mini-Tn7 element (right end of the Tn7 transposon) Tn7
   3718..4251    -  CDS            GmR: gentamycin acetyltransferase; aacC1; confers resistance to gentamycin
   4440..4468    -  promoter       Pc promoter: intI1 (promoter lies within the coding sequence); class 1 integron promoter
