[The description below was written by a language model from this plasmid's Addgene catalogue record and pLannotate feature annotations shown in this document.]
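Description:
pACEBac1-eIF3d-HA is a baculovirus transfer (acceptor) plasmid built on the pACEBac1 backbone and intended for expression of human translation initiation factor subunit eIF3d in insect cells. The sequenced plasmid is about 4.5 kb. In E. coli it replicates from a high-copy ColE1/pUC-type origin and is selected with gentamicin, conferred by the aacC1 gentamicin acetyltransferase gene driven by the class 1 integron Pc promoter.

The payload is a gene-synthesised, wild-type human EIF3D coding sequence carrying a C-terminal HA epitope tag according to the catalogue entry. The tag is not separately annotated in the feature table. The open reading frame sits downstream of the polyhedrin promoter from Autographa californica nucleopolyhedrovirus, a very strong, very late baculoviral promoter, and is terminated by an SV40 polyadenylation signal. The short hits annotated as an SV40 large T antigen fragment and a SET1 fragment are probably incidental matches within the terminator and adjacent backbone sequence, not functional coding regions.

Tn7L and Tn7R ends are present, which in this vector family allow Tn7-mediated transposition of the expression cassette and gentamicin marker into a baculoviral bacmid carrying an attTn7 site, from which recombinant virus is generated. A single loxP site upstream of the promoter permits Cre-mediated fusion with compatible donor plasmids, so that several expression cassettes can be combined for co-expression of multisubunit complexes.

The stated purpose is to supply eIF3d for further cloning or for insect cell expression and purification. This fits the associated work on producing recombinant human eIF3, and the HA tag offers a handle for detecting or capturing the protein.
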