Addgene plasmid #240027: pACEBac1-eIF3d-HA
Purpose: Human eIF3d for further cloning or expression in insect cells for purification
Depositing lab: Venki Ramakrishnan. Depositing organization: MRC Laboratory of Molecular Biology. Publication: Purification and characterization of recombinant human translation initiation factor eIF3. Diaz-Lopez I, Gordiyenko Y, Zuber PK, Li X, Ramakrishnan V. Protein Sci. 2026 Jan;35(1):e70388. doi: 10.1002/pro.70388. PubMed 41432235.
Backbone
  Vector backbone: pACEBac1
  Backbone manufacturer: Geneva Biotech
  Vector type: Insect Expression
Growth in bacteria
  Bacterial resistance: Gentamicin, 10 μg/mL
  Growth temperature: 37°C
  Growth strain: DH5alpha
  Copy number: High Copy
Gene/Insert
  Gene/Insert name: eIF3d
  Species: H. sapiens (human)
  Mutation: WT
  Entrez Gene: EIF3D (a.k.a. EIF3S7, eIF3-p66, eIF3-zeta)
  Promoter: Polyhedrin
  Tag / fusion protein: HA (C terminal on insert)
  Cloning method: Gene Synthesis
Terms and licenses: Academic/Nonprofit Terms; Industry Terms: Not Available to Industry
How to cite: pACEBac1-eIF3d-HA was a gift from Venki Ramakrishnan (Addgene plasmid # 240027 ; http://n2t.net/addgene:240027 ; RRID:Addgene_240027)
